Addgene plasmid #217770: pNES-SET-EMD-EGFP (C-NES-SET-EMD)
Purpose: Fluorescent reporter for ceramide (putative, mammalian expression)
Depositing lab: Paula Nunes-Hasler. Depositing organization: University of Geneva. Publication: Development of Genetically Encoded Fluorescent KSR1-Based Probes to Track Ceramides during Phagocytosis. Girik V, van Ek L, Dentand Quadri I, Azam M, Cruz Cobo M, Mandavit M, Riezman I, Riezman H, Gavin AC, Nunes-Hasler P. Int J Mol Sci. 2024 Mar 5;25(5):2996. doi: 10.3390/ijms25052996. PubMed 38474242.
Backbone
  Vector backbone: pEGFP-N1
  Backbone manufacturer: Clonetech
  Backbone size w/o insert (bp): 4600
  Total vector size (bp): 4978
  Modifications to backbone: Site directed mutagenesis insertion of NES sequence
  Vector type: Mammalian Expression
  Selectable markers: Neomycin (select with G418)
Growth in bacteria
  Bacterial resistance: Kanamycin, 50 μg/mL
  Growth temperature: 37°C
  Growth strain: DH5alpha
  Copy number: Unknown
Gene/Insert
  Gene/Insert name: SET (alt names: I2PP2A; IGAAD; PHAPII)
  Species: H. sapiens (human)
  Insert size (bp): 475
  Mutation: EMD domain (aa 70-226) plus nuclear export sequence ALQKKLEELELDEAPVAT
  GenBank ID: NM_001122821.2
  Entrez Gene: SET (a.k.a. 2PP2A, I2PP2A, IGAAD, IPP2A2, MRD58, PHAPII, TAF-I, TAF-IBETA)
  Promoter: CMV
  Tag / fusion protein: EGFP (C terminal on backbone)
  Cloning method: Other
  Sequencing primers: 5′ CGCAAATGGGCGGTAGGCGTG; 3′ GGTTCAGGGGGAGGTGTG
Terms and licenses: Academic/Nonprofit Terms; Industry Terms
How to cite: pNES-SET-EMD-EGFP (C-NES-SET-EMD) was a gift from Paula Nunes-Hasler (Addgene plasmid # 217770 ; http://n2t.net/addgene:217770 ; RRID:Addgene_217770)
