[The description below was written by a language model from this plasmid's Addgene catalogue record and pLannotate feature annotations shown in this document.]
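Description:
pNES-SET-EMD-EGFP (also called C-NES-SET-EMD) is a mammalian expression plasmid built on the pEGFP-N1 backbone. It encodes a putative genetically encoded fluorescent reporter for ceramide. The insert is a fragment of human SET (also known as I2PP2A or PHAPII) covering the EMD domain, amino acids 70–226. A short nuclear export sequence was added by site-directed mutagenesis so that the probe is kept out of the nucleus and reports on cytoplasmic and membrane pools. The fragment sits downstream of the CMV immediate-early enhancer and promoter. It is joined through the residual multiple cloning site to EGFP, which forms the C-terminal fusion partner, and the transcript ends at an SV40 polyadenylation signal. The automated annotation matches the SET fragment to the mouse protein, but the catalogue lists the species as human, which probably reflects high sequence conservation between the two orthologues.

The rest of the plasmid is standard pEGFP-N1 architecture. A single NeoR/KanR (Tn5 aminoglycoside phosphotransferase) gene is driven by a bacterial promoter together with the SV40 early promoter and is terminated by the HSV TK poly(A) signal. It gives kanamycin resistance in E. coli and allows G418 selection of transfected mammalian cells. A high-copy ColE1/pUC-type origin supports bacterial propagation, and an f1 origin is also present. Short annotated fragments (large T antigen, ble, bGH poly(A)) appear to be backbone remnants rather than functional elements. The sequenced record is 5,254 nt, somewhat longer than the 4,978 bp stated in the catalogue. The associated work developed fluorescent probes for tracking ceramides during phagocytosis, so the plasmid is suited to live-cell imaging of candidate ceramide localisation.
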