Features (pLannotate 1.2.2; 15 found; start..end, strand, type, name):
     61..364     +  enhancer       CMV enhancer: human cytomegalovirus immediate early enhancer
    365..568     +  promoter       CMV promoter: human cytomegalovirus (CMV) immediate early promoter
    660..1139    +  CDS            Set (fragment): SET_MOUSE - Experimental evidence at protein level: Swiss-Prot protein existence level 1. Multitasking protein, involved in apoptosis, transcription, nucleosome assembly and histone chaperoning. Isoform 2 anti-apoptotic activity is mediated by inhibition of the GZMA-activated DNase, NME1. In the course of cytotoxic T-lymphocyte (CTL)-induced apoptosis, GZMA cleaves SET, disrupting its binding to NME1 and releasing NME1 inhibition. Isoform 1 and isoform 2 are potent inhibitors of protein phosphatase 2A. Isoform 1 and isoform 2 inhibit EP300/CREBBP and PCAF- mediated acetylation of histones (HAT
   1134..1186    +  misc_feature   MCS: multiple cloning site
   1200..1919    +  CDS            EGFP: the original enhanced GFP (Yang et al., 1996) mammalian codon-optimized
   1936..2019    +  CDS            large T antigen (fragment): large T antigen from SV40 (simian virus 40)
   2042..2163    +  polyA_signal   SV40 poly(A) signal: SV40 polyadenylation signal
   2197..2625    -  rep_origin     f1 ori (sequence partly withheld): f1 bacteriophage origin of replication; arrow indicates direction of (+) strand synthesis
   2652..2756    +  promoter       AmpR promoter: bla
   2758..3115    +  promoter       SV40 promoter: SV40 enhancer and early promoter
   3150..3944    +  CDS            NeoR/KanR: aminoglycoside phosphotransferase from Tn5; aph(3')-II (or nptII); confers resistance to neomycin, kanamycin, and G418 (Geneticin®)
   3965..4117    +  CDS            ble (fragment): BLE_KLEPN - Experimental evidence at protein level: Swiss-Prot protein existence level 1. Binding protein with a strong affinity to the bleomycin family of antibiotics. Binds to CL990; an antimitotic-antibiotic compound. From Klebsiella pneumoniae.
   4176..4223    +  polyA_signal   HSV TK poly(A) signal: herpes simplex virus thymidine kinase polyadenylation signal (Cole and Stacy, 1985)
   4314..4330    -  polyA_signal   bGH poly(A) signal (fragment): bovine growth hormone polyadenylation signal
   4552..5140    +  rep_origin     ori: high-copy-number ColE1/pMB1/pBR322/pUC origin of replication
>Addgene plasmid #217770 | pNES-SET-EMD-EGFP (C-NES-SET-EMD) | addgene full sequence | sequence record 436018 | Addgene NGS Result
TAGTTATTAATAGTAATCAATTACGGGGTCATTAGTTCATAGCCCATATATGGAGTTCCGCGTTACATAA
CTTACGGTAAATGGCCCGCCTGGCTGACCGCCCAACGACCCCCGCCCATTGACGTCAATAATGACGTATG
TTCCCATAGTAACGCCAATAGGGACTTTCCATTGACGTCAATGGGTGGAGTATTTACGGTAAACTGCCCA
CTTGGCAGTACATCAAGTGTATCATATGCCAAGTACGCCCCCTATTGACGTCAATGACGGTAAATGGCCC
GCCTGGCATTATGCCCAGTACATGACCTTATGGGACTTTCCTACTTGGCAGTACATCTACGTATTAGTCA
TCGCTATTACCATGGTGATGCGGTTTTGGCAGTACATCAATGGGCGTGGATAGCGGTTTGACTCACGGGG
ATTTCCAAGTCTCCACCCCATTGACGTCAATGGGAGTTTGTTTTGGCACCAAAATCAACGGGACTTTCCA
AAATGTCGTAACAACTCCGCCCCATTGACGCAAATGGGCGGTAGGCGTGTACGGTGGGAGGTCTATATAA
GCAGAGCTGGTTTAGTGAACCGTCAGATCCGCTAGCGCCACCATGGCTCTGCAGAAAAAGTTGGAAGAGC
TTGAGCTGGATGAGGCACCGGTCGCCACCCAGAAGAGGTCAGAATTGATCGCCAAAATCCCAAATTTTTG
GGTAACAACATTTGTCAACCATCCACAAGTGTCTGCACTGCTTGGGGAGGAAGATGAAGAGGCACTGCAT
TATTTGACCAGAGTTGAAGTGACAGAATTTGAAGATATTAAATCAGGTTACAGAATAGATTTTTATTTTG
ATGAAAATCCTTACTTTGAAAATAAAGTTCTCTCCAAAGAATTTCATCTGAATGAGAGTGGTGATCCATC
TTCGAAGTCCACCGAAATCAAATGGAAATCTGGAAAGGATTTGACGAAACGTTCGAGTCAAACGCAGAAT
AAAGCCAGCAGGAAGAGGCAGCATGAGGAACCAGAGAGCTTCTTTACCTGGTTTACTGACCATTCTGATG
CAGGTGCTGATGAGTTAGGAGAGGTCATCAAAGATGATATTTGGCCAAACCCATTACAGTACTACTTGGT
TCCCGATATGGATCTCGAGCTCAAGCTTCGAATTCTGCAGTCGACGGTACCGCGGGCCCGGGATCCACCG
GTCGCCACCATGGTGAGCAAGGGCGAGGAGCTGTTCACCGGGGTGGTGCCCATCCTGGTCGAGCTGGACG
GCGACGTAAACGGCCACAAGTTCAGCGTGTCCGGCGAGGGCGAGGGCGATGCCACCTACGGCAAGCTGAC
CCTGAAGTTCATCTGCACCACCGGCAAGCTGCCCGTGCCCTGGCCCACCCTCGTGACCACCCTGACCTAC
GGCGTGCAGTGCTTCAGCCGCTACCCCGACCACATGAAGCAGCACGACTTCTTCAAGTCCGCCATGCCCG
AAGGCTACGTCCAGGAGCGCACCATCTTCTTCAAGGACGACGGCAACTACAAGACCCGCGCCGAGGTGAA
GTTCGAGGGCGACACCCTGGTGAACCGCATCGAGCTGAAGGGCATCGACTTCAAGGAGGACGGCAACATC
CTGGGGCACAAGCTGGAGTACAACTACAACAGCCACAACGTCTATATCATGGCCGACAAGCAGAAGAACG
GCATCAAGGTGAACTTCAAGATCCGCCACAACATCGAGGACGGCAGCGTGCAGCTCGCCGACCACTACCA
GCAGAACACCCCCATCGGCGACGGCCCCGTGCTGCTGCCCGACAACCACTACCTGAGCACCCAGTCCGCC
CTGAGCAAAGACCCCAACGAGAAGCGCGATCACATGGTCCTGCTGGAGTTCGTGACCGCCGCCGGGATCA
CTCTCGGCATGGACGAGCTGTACAAGTAAAGCGGCCGCGACTCTAGATCATAATCAGCCATACCACATTT
GTAGAGGTTTTACTTGCTTTAAAAAACCTCCCACACCTCCCCCTGAACCTGAAACATAAAATGAATGCAA
TTGTTGTTGTTAACTTGTTTATTGCAGCTTATAATGGTTACAAATAAAGCAATAGCATCACAAATTTCAC
AAATAAAGCATTTTTTTCACTGCATTCTAGTTGTGGTTTGTCCAAACTCATCAATGTATCTTAAGGCGTA
AATTGTAAGCGTTAATATTTTGTTAAAATTCGCGTTAAATTTTTGTTAAATCAGCTCATTTTTTAACCAA
TAGGCCGAAATCGGCAAAATCCCTTATAAATCAAAAGAATAGACCGAGATAGGGT
[37 nt withheld, positions 2296-2332]
AAAGAACGTGGACTCCAACGTCAAAGG
[49 nt withheld, positions 2360-2408]
T
[91 nt withheld, positions 2410-2500]
G
[124 nt withheld, positions 2502-2625]
CAGGTGGCACTTTTCGGGGAAATGTGCGCGGAACCCCTATTTGTTTATTTTTCTAAATACATTCAAATAT
GTATCCGCTCATGAGACAATAACCCTGATAAATGCTTCAATAATATTGAAAAAGGAAGAGTCCTGAGGCG
GAAAGAACCAGCTGTGGAATGTGTGTCAGTTAGGGTGTGGAAAGTCCCCAGGCTCCCCAGCAGGCAGAAG
TATGCAAAGCATGCATCTCAATTAGTCAGCAACCAGGTGTGGAAAGTCCCCAGGCTCCCCAGCAGGCAGA
AGTATGCAAAGCATGCATCTCAATTAGTCAGCAACCATAGTCCCGCCCCTAACTCCGCCCATCCCGCCCC
TAACTCCGCCCAGTTCCGCCCATTCTCCGCCCCATGGCTGACTAATTTTTTTTATTTATGCAGAGGCCGA
GGCCGCCTCGGCCTCTGAGCTATTCCAGAAGTAGTGAGGAGGCTTTTTTGGAGGCCTAGGCTTTTGCAAA
GATCGATCAAGAGACAGGATGAGGATCGTTTCGCATGATTGAACAAGATGGATTGCACGCAGGTTCTCCG
GCCGCTTGGGTGGAGAGGCTATTCGGCTATGACTGGGCACAACAGACAATCGGCTGCTCTGATGCCGCCG
TGTTCCGGCTGTCAGCGCAGGGGCGCCCGGTTCTTTTTGTCAAGACCGACCTGTCCGGTGCCCTGAATGA
ACTGCAAGACGAGGCAGCGCGGCTATCGTGGCTGGCCACGACGGGCGTTCCTTGCGCAGCTGTGCTCGAC
GTTGTCACTGAAGCGGGAAGGGACTGGCTGCTATTGGGCGAAGTGCCGGGGCAGGATCTCCTGTCATCTC
ACCTTGCTCCTGCCGAGAAAGTATCCATCATGGCTGATGCAATGCGGCGGCTGCATACGCTTGATCCGGC
TACCTGCCCATTCGACCACCAAGCGAAACATCGCATCGAGCGAGCACGTACTCGGATGGAAGCCGGTCTT
GTCGATCAGGATGATCTGGACGAAGAGCATCAGGGGCTCGCGCCAGCCGAACTGTTCGCCAGGCTCAAGG
CGAGCATGCCCGACGGCGAGGATCTCGTCGTGACCCATGGCGATGCCTGCTTGCCGAATATCATGGTGGA
AAATGGCCGCTTTTCTGGATTCATCGACTGTGGCCGGCTGGGTGTGGCGGACCGCTATCAGGACATAGCG
TTGGCTACCCGTGATATTGCTGAAGAGCTTGGCGGCGAATGGGCTGACCGCTTCCTCGTGCTTTACGGTA
TCGCCGCTCCCGATTCGCAGCGCATCGCCTTCTATCGCCTTCTTGACGAGTTCTTCTGAGCGGGACTCTG
GGGTTCGAAATGACCGACCAAGCGACGCCCAACCTGCCATCACGAGATTTCGATTCCACCGCCGCCTTCT
ATGAAAGGTTGGGCTTCGGAATCGTTTTCCGGGACGCCGGCTGGATGATCCTCCAGCGCGGGGATCTCAT
GCTGGAGTTCTTCGCCCACCCTAGGGGGAGGCTAACTGAAACACGGAAGGAGACAATACCGGAAGGAACC
CGCGCTATGACGGCAATAAAAAGACAGAATAAAACGCACGGTGTTGGGTCGTTTGTTCATAAACGCGGGG
TTCGGTCCCAGGGCTGGCACTCTGTCGATACCCCACCGAGACCCCATTGGGGCCAATACGCCCGCGTTTC
TTCCTTTTCCCCACCCCACCCCCCAAGTTCGGGTGAAGGCCCAGGGCTCGCAGCCAACGTCGGGGCGGCA
GGCCCTGCCATAGCCTCAGGTTACTCATATATACTTTAGATTGATTTAAAACTTCATTTTTAATTTAAAA
GGATCTAGGTGAAGATCCTTTTTGATAATCTCATGACCAAAATCCCTTAACGTGAGTTTTCGTTCCACTG
AGCGTCAGACCCCGTAGAAAAGATCAAAGGATCTTCTTGAGATCCTTTTTTTCTGCGCGTAATCTGCTGC
TTGCAAACAAAAAAACCACCGCTACCAGCGGTGGTTTGTTTGCCGGATCAAGAGCTACCAACTCTTTTTC
CGAAGGTAACTGGCTTCAGCAGAGCGCAGATACCAAATACTGTTCTTCTAGTGTAGCCGTAGTTAGGCCA
CCACTTCAAGAACTCTGTAGCACCGCCTACATACCTCGCTCTGCTAATCCTGTTACCAGTGGCTGCTGCC
AGTGGCGATAAGTCGTGTCTTACCGGGTTGGACTCAAGACGATAGTTACCGGATAAGGCGCAGCGGTCGG
GCTGAACGGGGGGTTCGTGCACACAGCCCAGCTTGGAGCGAACGACCTACACCGAACTGAGATACCTACA
GCGTGAGCTATGAGAAAGCGCCACGCTTCCCGAAGGGAGAAAGGCGGACAGGTATCCGGTAAGCGGCAGG
GTCGGAACAGGAGAGCGCACGAGGGAGCTTCCAGGGGGAAACGCCTGGTATCTTTATAGTCCTGTCGGGT
TTCGCCACCTCTGACTTGAGCGTCGATTTTTGTGATGCTCGTCAGGGGGGCGGAGCCTATGGAAAAACGC
CAGCAACGCGGCCTTTTTACGGTTCCTGGCCTTTTGCTGGCCTTTTGCTCACATGTTCTTTCCTGCGTTA
TCCCCTGATTCTGTGGATAACCGTATTACCGCCATGCAT
