>Addgene plasmid #217770 | pNES-SET-EMD-EGFP (C-NES-SET-EMD) | depositor partial sequence | sequence record 425665 | CMV promoter, insert up to SV40 poly A signal
CGTTACATAACTTACGGTAAATGGCCCGCCTGGCTGACCGCCCAACGACCCCCGCCCATTGACGTCAATA
ATGACGTATGTTCCCATAGTAACGCCAATAGGGACTTTCCATTGACGTCAATGGGTGGAGTATTTACGGT
AAACTGCCCACTTGGCAGTACATCAAGTGTATCATATGCCAAGTACGCCCCCTATTGACGTCAATGACGG
TAAATGGCCCGCCTGGCATTATGCCCAGTACATGACCTTATGGGACTTTCCTACTTGGCAGTACATCTAC
GTATTAGTCATCGCTATTACCATGGTGATGCGGTTTTGGCAGTACATCAATGGGCGTGGATAGCGGTTTG
ACTCACGGGGATTTCCAAGTCTCCACCCCATTGACGTCAATGGGAGTTTGTTTTGGCACCAAAATCAACG
GGACTTTCCAAAATGTCGTAACAACTCCGCCCCATTGACGCAAATGGGCGGTAGGCGTGTACGGTGGGAG
GTCTATATAAGCAGAGCTGGTTTAGTGAACCGTCAGATCCGCTAGCGCCACCATGGCTCTGCAGAAAAAG
TTGGAAGAGCTTGAGCTGGATGAGGCACCGGTCGCCACCCAGAAGAGGTCAGAATTGATCGCCAAAATCC
CAAATTTTTGGGTAACAACATTTGTCAACCATCCACAAGTGTCTGCACTGCTTGGGGAGGAAGATGAAGA
GGCACTGCATTATTTGACCAGAGTTGAAGTGACAGAATTTGAAGATATTAAATCAGGTTACAGAATAGAT
TTTTATTTTGATGAAAATCCTTACTTTGAAAATAAAGTTCTCTCCAAAGAATTTCATCTGAATGAGAGTG
GTGATCCATCTTCGAAGTCCACCGAAATCAAATGGAAATCTGGAAAGGATTTGACGAAACGTTCGAGTCA
AACGCAGAATAAAGCCAGCAGGAAGAGGCAGCATGAGGAACCAGAGAGCTTCTTTACCTGGTTTACTGAC
CATTCTGATGCAGGTGCTGATGAGTTAGGAGAGGTCATCAAAGATGATATTTGGCCAAACCCATTACAGT
ACTACTTGGTTCCCGATATGGATCTCGAGCTCAAGCTTCGAATTCTGCAGTCGACGGTACCGCGGGCCCG
GGATCCACCGGTCGCCACCATGGTGAGCAAGGGCGAGGAGCTGTTCACCGGGGTGGTGCCCATCCTGGTC
GAGCTGGACGGCGACGTAAACGGCCACAAGTTCAGCGTGTCCGGCGAGGGCGAGGGCGATGCCACCTACG
GCAAGCTGACCCTGAAGTTCATCTGCACCACCGGCAAGCTGCCCGTGCCCTGGCCCACCCTCGTGACCAC
CCTGACCTACGGCGTGCAGTGCTTCAGCCGCTACCCCGACCACATGAAGCAGCACGACTTCTTCAAGTCC
GCCATGCCCGAAGGCTACGTCCAGGAGCGCACCATCTTCTTCAAGGACGACGGCAACTACAAGACCCGCG
CCGAGGTGAAGTTCGAGGGCGACACCCTGGTGAACCGCATCGAGCTGAAGGGCATCGACTTCAAGGAGGA
CGGCAACATCCTGGGGCACAAGCTGGAGTACAACTACAACAGCCACAACGTCTATATCATGGCCGACAAG
CAGAAGAACGGCATCAAGGTGAACTTCAAGATCCGCCACAACATCGAGGACGGCAGCGTGCAGCTCGCCG
ACCACTACCAGCAGAACACCCCCATCGGCGACGGCCCCGTGCTGCTGCCCGACAACCACTACCTGAGCAC
CCAGTCCGCCCTGAGCAAAGACCCCAACGAGAAGCGCGATCACATGGTCCTGCTGGAGTTCGTGACCGCC
GCCGGGATCACTCTCGGCATGGACGAGCTGTACAAGTAAAGCGGCCGCGACTCTAGATCATAATCAGCCA
TACCACATTTGTAGAGGTTTTACTTGCTTTAAAAAACCTCCCACACCTCCCCCTGAACCTGAAACATAAA
ATGAATGCAATTGTTGTTGTTAACTTGTTTATTGCAGCTTATAATGGTTACAAATAAAGCAATAGCATCA
CAAATTTCACAAATAAAGCATTTTTTTCACTGCATTCTAGTTGTGGTTTGTCCAAACTCATCAATGTATC
TTA
